Addgene plasmid #248335: EKv406(Gold Cas-guide insert2)
Purpose: (Empty Backbone) gRNA insert vector for Golden Gate Assembly
Depositing lab: Elena Kozgunova. Depositing organization: Nagoya University. Publication: tRNA-Based Polycistronic CRISPR/Cas9 System Boosts Efficiency of Multi-Gene Deletion in the Moss Physcomitrella. Kozgunova E. bioRxiv 2025.07.29.667574 10.1101/2025.07.29.667574.
Backbone
  Vector backbone: pUC18
  Vector type: CRISPR
Growth in bacteria
  Bacterial resistance: Ampicillin, 100 μg/mL
  Growth temperature: 37°C
  Growth strain: DH5alpha
  Copy number: High Copy
Gene/Insert
  Gene/Insert name: None
Terms and licenses: Academic/Nonprofit Terms; Industry Terms: Not Available to Industry
Depositor comments: Intermediate vector, referred to as a gRNA insert vector, is used to clone guide RNA sequences by annealing complementary oligonucleotides with appropriate overhangs and inserting them into a BbsI site positioned between the PpU6 promoter and the gRNA scaffold. The PpU6 promoter and gRNA scaffold are flanked by outward-facing BsaI sites with unique four-base overhangs, enabling directional and ordered assembly via Golden Gate.
How to cite: EKv406(Gold Cas-guide insert2) was a gift from Elena Kozgunova (Addgene plasmid # 248335 ; http://n2t.net/addgene:248335 ; RRID:Addgene_248335)
