[The description below was written by a language model from this plasmid's Addgene catalogue record and pLannotate feature annotations shown in this document.]
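Description:
EKv406(Gold Cas-guide insert2) is a small (about 3.1 kb) pUC18-based intermediate cloning plasmid used to build guide RNA expression units for CRISPR/Cas9 work in the moss Physcomitrella. It is propagated in E. coli as a high-copy plasmid through the ColE1/pUC-type origin and selected with ampicillin via the β-lactamase gene and its native promoter. Remnants of the pUC18 backbone are also annotated, including the lac promoter, operator and CAP binding site, a partial multiple cloning site, and fragments of lacZα, lacI, bom and rop. The lacZα reading frame is interrupted by the inserted cassette.

The plasmid is catalogued as an empty backbone with no gene insert. According to the depositor, its functional cassette consists of the moss PpU6 promoter followed by a BbsI cloning site and the Streptococcus pyogenes Cas9 gRNA scaffold. The scaffold appears in the feature table, whereas the PpU6 promoter is not picked up by the automated annotation and presumably lies in the unannotated stretch upstream of the scaffold. A target-specific spacer is introduced by annealing complementary oligonucleotides with matching overhangs and ligating them into the BbsI site, so that the U6 (RNA polymerase III) promoter drives a complete single guide RNA. The whole promoter–guide–scaffold unit is flanked by outward-facing BsaI sites that release unique four-base overhangs. This lets the unit be excised and joined with units from sibling insert vectors in a fixed order and orientation by Golden Gate assembly. The "insert2" name suggests it occupies one defined position in such an array, though the record does not state this. The associated work concerns multiplexed guide expression for multi-gene deletion in moss.
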