Features (pLannotate 1.2.2; 12 found; start..end, strand, type, name):
    137..236     +  misc_feature   bom (fragment): basis of mobility region from pBR322
    242..396     -  CDS            lacZα (fragment): LacZα fragment of β-galactosidase; lacZ fragment
    770..845     +  misc_RNA       gRNA scaffold: guide RNA scaffold for the Streptococcus pyogenes CRISPR/Cas9 system
    863..896     -  misc_feature   MCS (fragment): pUC18/19 multiple cloning site
    930..946     -  protein_bind   lac operator: The lac repressor binds to the lac operator to inhibit transcription in E. coli. This inhibition can be relieved by adding lactose or isopropyl-β-D-thiogalactopyranoside (IPTG). lac repressor encoded by lacI
    954..984     -  promoter       lac promoter: promoter for the E. coli lac operon
    999..1020    -  protein_bind   CAP binding site: CAP binding activates transcription in the presence of cAMP. E. coli catabolite activator protein
   1033..1125    -  CDS            lacI (fragment): lac repressor; lacI; The lac repressor binds to the lac operator to inhibit transcription in E. coli. This inhibition can be relieved by adding lactose or isopropyl-β-D-thiogalactopyranoside (IPTG).
   1308..1896    -  rep_origin     ori: high-copy-number ColE1/pMB1/pBR322/pUC origin of replication
   2067..2927    -  CDS            AmpR: β-lactamase; bla; confers resistance to ampicillin, carbenicillin, and related antibiotics
   2928..3032    -  promoter       AmpR promoter: bla
   3127..35      +  CDS            rop (fragment) (across the origin): Rop protein, which maintains plasmids at low copy number; rop
>Addgene plasmid #248335 | EKv406(Gold Cas-guide insert2) | addgene full sequence | sequence record 496213 | Addgene NGS Result
TCGCGCGTTTCGGTGATGACGGTGAAAACCTCTGACACATGCAGCTCCCGGAGACGGTCACAGCTTGTCT
GTAAGCGGATGCCGGGAGCAGACAAGCCCGTCAGGGCGCGTCAGCGGGTGTTGGCGGGTGTCGGGGCTGG
CTTAACTATGCGGCATCAGAGCAGATTGTACTGAGAGTGCACCATATGCGGTGTGAAATACCGCACAGAT
GCGTAAGGAGAAAATACCGCATCAGGCGCCATTCGCCATTCAGGCTGCACAACTGTTGGGAAGGGCGATC
GGTGCGGGCCTCTTCGCTATTACGCCAGCTGGCGAAAGGGGGATGTGCTGCAAGGCGATTAAGTTGGGTA
ACGCCAGGGTTTTCCCAGTCACGACGTTGTAAAACGACGGCCAGTGCCAAGCTTGGTCTCATCCTTCGAT
TGAATGTCCATTGAAGCAGACGTGTTGCGACAGGTTAGCGACGATGGGTGTAGATGTGATGTGATGTGAT
GGTGTGGTTCTTCCACGGCGGCGTCCTTGCGGTGGCGGAGAAGGGGATATCCCGAAGGAGCGGCAGCGGG
AGAGCACAAGCAGAAAGGGTGCAGTGAGTGAGTGGGTCCAGCTGGGTGGCTGGCCGAGTGGACGCGACCG
GGTTTCGAGGGGGGGGGGGAGAAAAGGGATGGAGCGAGGGATATAACCCACATGGAATGGAGGTGGGTGT
GAAGGCGGGTATATAGGAAGGTGGAGGACTTACAACCCATGAGGTCTTCGCCCCATGGTATGAAGACTCG
TTTTAGAGCTAGAAATAGCAAGTTAAAATAAGGCTAGTCCGTTATCAACTTGAAAAAGTGGCACCGAGTC
GGTGCTTTTTTTCACTAGAGACCTCTAGAGGATCCCCGGGTACCGAGCTCGAATTCGTAATCATGGTCAT
AGCTGTTTCCTGTGTGAAATTGTTATCCGCTCACAATTCCACACAACATACGAGCCGGAAGCATAAAGTG
TAAAGCCTGGGGTGCCTAATGAGTGAGCTAACTCACATTAATTGCGTTGCGCTCACTGCCCGCTTTCCAG
TCGGGAAACCTGTCGTGCCAGCTGCATTAATGAATCGGCCAACGCGCGGGGAGAGGCGGTTTGCGTATTG
GGCGCTCTTCCGCTTCCTCGCTCACTGACTCGCTGCGCTCGGTCGTTCGGCTGCGGCGAGCGGTATCAGC
TCACTCAAAGGCGGTAATACGGTTATCCACAGAATCAGGGGATAACGCAGGAAAGAACATGTGAGCAAAA
GGCCAGCAAAAGGCCAGGAACCGTAAAAAGGCCGCGTTGCTGGCGTTTTTCCATAGGCTCCGCCCCCCTG
ACGAGCATCACAAAAATCGACGCTCAAGTCAGAGGTGGCGAAACCCGACAGGACTATAAAGATACCAGGC
GTTTCCCCCTGGAAGCTCCCTCGTGCGCTCTCCTGTTCCGACCCTGCCGCTTACCGGATACCTGTCCGCC
TTTCTCCCTTCGGGAAGCGTGGCGCTTTCTCATAGCTCACGCTGTAGGTATCTCAGTTCGGTGTAGGTCG
TTCGCTCCAAGCTGGGCTGTGTGCACGAACCCCCCGTTCAGCCCGACCGCTGCGCCTTATCCGGTAACTA
TCGTCTTGAGTCCAACCCGGTAAGACACGACTTATCGCCACTGGCAGCAGCCACTGGTAACAGGATTAGC
AGAGCGAGGTATGTAGGCGGTGCTACAGAGTTCTTGAAGTGGTGGCCTAACTACGGCTACACTAGAAGAA
CAGTATTTGGTATCTGCGCTCTGCTGAAGCCAGTTACCTTCGGAAAAAGAGTTGGTAGCTCTTGATCCGG
CAAACAAACCACCGCTGGTAGCGGTGGTTTTTTTGTTTGCAAGCAGCAGATTACGCGCAGAAAAAAAGGA
TCTCAAGAAGATCCTTTGATCTTTTCTACGGGGTCTGACGCTCAGTGGAACGAAAACTCACGTTAAGGGA
TTTTGGTCATGAGATTATCAAAAAGGATCTTCACCTAGATCCTTTTAAATTAAAAATGAAGTTTTAAATC
AATCTAAAGTATATATGAGTAAACTTGGTCTGACAGTTACCAATGCTTAATCAGTGAGGCACCTATCTCA
GCGATCTGTCTATTTCGTTCATCCATAGTTGCCTGACTCCCCGTCGTGTAGATAACTACGATACGGGAGG
GCTTACCATCTGGCCCCAGTGCTGCAATGATACCGCGAGAACCACGCTCACCGGCTCCAGATTTATCAGC
AATAAACCAGCCAGCCGGAAGGGCCGAGCGCAGAAGTGGTCCTGCAACTTTATCCGCCTCCATCCAGTCT
ATTAATTGTTGCCGGGAAGCTAGAGTAAGTAGTTCGCCAGTTAATAGTTTGCGCAACGTTGTTGCCATTG
CTACAGGCATCGTGGTGTCACGCTCGTCGTTTGGTATGGCTTCATTCAGCTCCGGTTCCCAACGATCAAG
GCGAGTTACATGATCCCCCATGTTGTGCAAAAAAGCGGTTAGCTCCTTCGGTCCTCCGATCGTTGTCAGA
AGTAAGTTGGCCGCAGTGTTATCACTCATGGTTATGGCAGCACTGCATAATTCTCTTACTGTCATGCCAT
CCGTAAGATGCTTTTCTGTGACTGGTGAGTACTCAACCAAGTCATTCTGAGAATAGTGTATGCGGCGACC
GAGTTGCTCTTGCCCGGCGTCAATACGGGATAATACCGCGCCACATAGCAGAACTTTAAAAGTGCTCATC
ATTGGAAAACGTTCTTCGGGGCGAAAACTCTCAAGGATCTTACCGCTGTTGAGATCCAGTTCGATGTAAC
CCACTCGTGCACCCAACTGATCTTCAGCATCTTTTACTTTCACCAGCGTTTCTGGGTGAGCAAAAACAGG
AAGGCAAAATGCCGCAAAAAAGGGAATAAGGGCGACACGGAAATGTTGAATACTCATACTCTTCCTTTTT
CAATATTATTGAAGCATTTATCAGGGTTATTGTCTCATGAGCGGATACATATTTGAATGTATTTAGAAAA
ATAAACAAATAGGGGTTCCGCGCACATTTCCCCGAAAAGTGCCACCTGACGTCTAAGAAACCATTATTAT
CATGACATTAACCTATAAAAATAGGCGTATCACGAGGCCCTTTCGTC
